Addgene plasmid #170661: pIRENE-div-Firefly
Purpose: Luciferase reporter for mouse IRENE-div lncRNA
Depositing lab: Alexander Ruthenburg. Depositing organization: University of Chicago. Publication: The cardiac lncRNA Chantico directly regulates Cxcl1 chemokine transcription. Hall JM, Kainth AS, Rowton MJ, Lu E, Haddad G, Keplinger AJ, Šćepanović J , Perez-Cervantes C, Chan SSK, Piccirilli JA, Moskowitz IP, Ruthenburg AJ. bioRxiv 2021.12.23.474040 10.1101/2021.12.23.474040.
Backbone
  Vector backbone: PGL4.23-GW
  Vector type: Luciferase
Growth in bacteria
  Bacterial resistance: Ampicillin, 100 μg/mL
  Growth temperature: 37°C
  Growth strain: DH5alpha
  Copy number: High Copy
Gene/Insert
  Gene/Insert name: IRENE-div
  Species: M. musculus (mouse)
  Promoter: IRENE-div
  Cloning method: Gibson Cloning
  Sequencing primers: 5′ Unknown
Terms and licenses: Academic/Nonprofit Terms; Industry Terms: Not Available to Industry
Depositor comments: The mouse IRENE-div lncRNA promoter was inserted to drive Firefly luciferase expression. Please visit https://www.biorxiv.org/content/10.1101/2021.12.23.474040v1 for bioRxiv preprint.
How to cite: pIRENE-div-Firefly was a gift from Alexander Ruthenburg (Addgene plasmid # 170661 ; http://n2t.net/addgene:170661 ; RRID:Addgene_170661)
