[The description below was written by a language model from this plasmid's Addgene catalogue record and pLannotate feature annotations shown in this document.]
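Description:
pIRENE-div-Firefly is a firefly luciferase reporter plasmid built on the pGL4.23-GW backbone and designed to read out the activity of the promoter of the mouse long noncoding RNA IRENE-div. It is maintained in E. coli through a high-copy ColE1/pUC-type origin of replication and selected with ampicillin via the β-lactamase (AmpR) gene. It carries no annotated mammalian selection marker or origin, consistent with a transient transfection reporter.

According to the depositor, the mouse IRENE-div promoter region was inserted by Gibson assembly so that it drives expression of firefly luciferase. The annotated feature table shows the synthetic luc2 version of the firefly luciferase coding sequence followed by an SV40 polyadenylation signal. The insert itself is not annotated, but a stretch of roughly 2.4 kb upstream of the reporter carries no features and is where the cloned mouse sequence presumably lies. The backbone's minimal TATA-box promoter (minP) is still detected immediately upstream of luc2, so the cloned genomic fragment sits in front of this low-basal-activity element rather than replacing it. Upstream of the cloning region, a synthetic poly(A) signal and an RNA polymerase II transcriptional pause site from the human α2 globin gene terminate spurious transcription arising in the backbone, lowering background signal. Short fragments annotated as SV40 large T antigen and tetracycline resistance are probably non-functional backbone remnants.

The construct is intended for luciferase assays measuring the transcriptional activity and regulation of the IRENE-div promoter. The associated work concerns a cardiac lncRNA that regulates Cxcl1 chemokine transcription.
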