Features (pLannotate 1.2.2; 10 found; start..end, strand, type, name):
   2443..2474    +  promoter       minP: minimal TATA-box promoter with low basal activity
   2507..4159    +  CDS            luciferase: firefly luciferase synthetic luc2 version of the luciferase gene
   4203..4324    -  polyA_signal   SV40 poly(A) signal: SV40 polyadenylation signal
   4347..4415    -  CDS            large T antigen (fragment): large T antigen from SV40 (simian virus 40)
   4431..4563    +  CDS            TcR (fragment): tetracycline efflux protein; tet; confers resistance to tetracycline
   4743..5331    -  rep_origin     ori: high-copy-number ColE1/pMB1/pBR322/pUC origin of replication
   5531..6391    -  CDS            AmpR: β-lactamase confers resistance to ampicillin, carbenicillin, and related antibiotics
   6392..6433    -  promoter       AmpR promoter (fragment): bla
   6496..6544    +  polyA_signal   poly(A) signal: synthetic polyadenylation signal
   6558..6649    +  misc_feature   pause site: RNA polymerase II transcriptional pause signal from the human α2 globin gene
>Addgene plasmid #170661 | pIRENE-div-Firefly | addgene full sequence | sequence record 335917 | Addgene NGS Result
TCGAGGATATCGATAAGGATCCGAGATATATAGAATTATATATATATGTATATTCTACTTGTTTCTGGGG
ACTGGACTCGGGGAGCCTCATATGCTGGTCAAGTGCTGAGTCACTTTATTGAGACATAGTAAGTCTGAAC
TACAATTAACAGGGTCATAAGCATACTGTCCCATGAGTCTGGACATGTGGAAAAGCTCGTTGAAAGTTCG
GTGAAATATAGGAACCGCTGACATTTTAAATGAGCGCGTCCCCGTTAGTCAGTCCAGGGTCTGTCACAGA
CTTGAAGAAGTACATCTTCCGCAGGTTTTATTTGTATGTTTATGGAAAACTCAAATAGCAGAATGTGCGG
GTTTTTTTTTTCAAATTCTGTGTGCTTCTTTATATTTTTGCACCTAAAATTTATTGTTAGTTTCTTGCTG
CTCACACTTTCCTCGTGCTTTTGGTGGTGGGGATATTTCCAAAACGCAAAATTTCTCTTTGGTCACTTGG
GGCTGTGATTGATTTGATGGATCCGATGGGAGCTGCTTTCCGACCTCTGCAGCCCTTTTCCTTATCTCCG
TTTTCTTTCCCCTCAGCTCCGGGCTCCGCAGTGCCAGTAACAAGGTCCTCCACCTGCCCTGACTGCTGCA
AACCGCTACAGCGCTACAGCATAAACGGCGGCGCTCAAAGGTGGGGGCTCTGCCGGTTCCGAAGGATCGC
GTCTCAGAAGGTGATAATTTGAAAAATCAGGTGACATTGAAGTGGGTCGAGGCTTCAAGGTGCCTTCAGA
GCTCTGCTAGCGGTGGCTTGGAGCTCTGGGAAGCGGCTCTGCAGACGCTTTGGGCTTGAGAGCTCAGATT
GAGCGACGCGCAGCTGCGGGCCATTCGCTCCTAGCTTCGCGGACGAGCCGGGTCTCCGAGTGTGCCGCGG
GACGTGGTCAGAGTCCAAGAGTCACTGCCCGAACCTGGTGGCTGAAACCCAACCGGAAGCCTCGGAGCCT
CCGCCTCCCTCCAGGACCGCTGGGGTCTCCGGTGGGCATGAATCAGGTTGTAAGTGGTCGCTGCACAGTC
CCAGGATCATCGCTGCCCCTTCTCCCGCTCCTCCCCGCCGCACCATCTTTTTCTTTCAGACCGTGCTTTA
CAGCCCTTAATGTGCATAAAATAAACTGTGTCCCACGGAACATGCCGCCTTCTCTCACGCGGGCCGAGAG
GATTGTGAACCGGTAGGCGGCAAAGTGTCACACGGGGAAAGCCCAGACTACGGACTGCTGGGAATCTGGG
TGTACCCGGAGCCTCCCTGGGTGGCCCGGGACTTCGAGGGGCCACCTCTGCTCCCACGGGATTCGGCCAG
GGCACGAATTGGTGAAAAGCGGGATGGAGACGCTAGAGGAACACAATGTCACACGCCAAGCTTTCAAGGT
GCACATGACGGCTGCAGACACTCAAGCCCTTAAAAGGAGCATTTAAACTTGGGGGGGGGGGAGTACGGAT
GGAACTCAGAGGCACACCAATTAGTGTGAACACAACACTCGCGGGGACTTTGCGGGAGCGTTCACAATTC
CGGAGTGCACGGGGACCGGGAGGTGGCTCCGCCCCGCCTCGCTCCAGTCAAACTTCAGTCTCTGCCGGTA
GAAAGGCGTCTCTGCGCTCCCAGGGATCTACTCGCGCGTCGCCTGTACAAACCCTCTGCTGTGTGGCCTT
GTATCTTTAGGTAGGGGGACATCTTTTGTCTCTCGGCAAGAAGTTTTCCTCCGGGGAAGATAAAGTAATC
GATAGGGCCTTTTTAAATAGCTCCGAGTTTCCTGTCGGGCCAGGAGTATCAGCGCGCACACCAAATCTGC
TCTGGTATGTCATCTTATCTCCCTTCCCCGCTGTTGTCCCCAAACGCTGCCTGTCAAGAGAGACGCCACC
CGCATTAGGACCCAGACTGGGGCCCTTCCGCTCGGGGTCACGCGCTGCCCCCTCGGCTCCGCTGTCCTTC
GCGTTCCTGGAGGGTGGGAAGGAGATGCTGCAGCCCGCATGAAGATTCTGGGACATGGAGCGGGTCACTG
GGGCACACTGTCACTCAGAACGGGTGTGTGTGGACCGCTTTTCAACCACAAACACAAGGAACAGCCAAAC
AGCGCATTGACTGCTTGTCTGTGTGAAGAAAAACCAGGCTCATTCTTCGAAGGGGCCATTGGATCTCAGA
GCGCTCCAGGCTGGCCCCAGCTTTCCCTAACTCCAGGATGACTTTGGAAGGGGAGAGGAGAGGGTCTGGC
CTCAGAATCCTGCCGTTTTCCTTTGCTTCAACTGCTCCACTTCCAACCTGCAGGGAACCGGAGTGGGGTT
GCTTAGCCAACACAGAAAGGCCAAGGTAGTGGTGACAAGTGACCACCGCTTGGGCAGTTCTTTCTTTCTT
TCTCTCTTTCTTTCTTTCTTTCTTGATATCAAGATCTGGCCTCGGCGGCCAAGCTTAGACACTAGAGGGT
ATATAATGGAAGCTCGACTTCCAGCTTGGCAATCCGGTACTGTTGGTAAAGCCACCATGGAAGATGCCAA
AAACATTAAGAAGGGCCCAGCGCCATTCTACCCACTCGAAGACGGGACCGCCGGCGAGCAGCTGCACAAA
GCCATGAAGCGCTACGCCCTGGTGCCCGGCACCATCGCCTTTACCGACGCACATATCGAGGTGGACATTA
CCTACGCCGAGTACTTCGAGATGAGCGTTCGGCTGGCAGAAGCTATGAAGCGCTATGGGCTGAATACAAA
CCATCGGATCGTGGTGTGCAGCGAGAATAGCTTGCAGTTCTTCATGCCCGTGTTGGGTGCCCTGTTCATC
GGTGTGGCTGTGGCCCCAGCTAACGACATCTACAACGAGCGCGAGCTGCTGAACAGCATGGGCATCAGCC
AGCCCACCGTCGTATTCGTGAGCAAGAAAGGGCTGCAAAAGATCCTCAACGTGCAAAAGAAGCTACCGAT
CATACAAAAGATCATCATCATGGATAGCAAGACCGACTACCAGGGCTTCCAAAGCATGTACACCTTCGTG
ACTTCCCATTTGCCACCCGGCTTCAACGAGTACGACTTCGTGCCCGAGAGCTTCGACCGGGACAAAACCA
TCGCCCTGATCATGAACAGTAGTGGCAGTACCGGATTGCCCAAGGGCGTAGCCCTACCGCACCGCACCGC
TTGTGTCCGATTCAGTCATGCCCGCGACCCCATCTTCGGCAACCAGATCATCCCCGACACCGCTATCCTC
AGCGTGGTGCCATTTCACCACGGCTTCGGCATGTTCACCACGCTGGGCTACTTGATCTGCGGCTTTCGGG
TCGTGCTCATGTACCGCTTCGAGGAGGAGCTATTCTTGCGCAGCTTGCAAGACTATAAGATTCAATCTGC
CCTGCTGGTGCCCACACTATTTAGCTTCTTCGCTAAGAGCACTCTCATCGACAAGTACGACCTAAGCAAC
TTGCACGAGATCGCCAGCGGCGGGGCGCCGCTCAGCAAGGAGGTAGGTGAGGCCGTGGCCAAACGCTTCC
ACCTACCAGGCATCCGCCAGGGCTACGGCCTGACAGAAACAACCAGCGCCATTCTGATCACCCCCGAAGG
GGACGACAAGCCTGGCGCAGTAGGCAAGGTGGTGCCCTTCTTCGAGGCTAAGGTGGTGGACTTGGACACC
GGTAAGACACTGGGTGTGAACCAGCGCGGCGAGCTGTGCGTCCGTGGCCCCATGATCATGAGCGGCTACG
TTAACAACCCCGAGGCTACAAACGCTCTCATCGACAAGGACGGCTGGCTGCACAGCGGCGACATCGCCTA
CTGGGACGAGGACGAGCACTTCTTCATCGTGGACCGGCTGAAGAGCCTGATCAAATACAAGGGCTACCAG
GTAGCCCCAGCCGAACTGGAGAGCATCCTGCTGCAACACCCCAACATCTTCGACGCCGGGGTCGCCGGCC
TGCCCGACGACGATGCCGGCGAGCTGCCCGCCGCAGTCGTCGTGCTGGAACACGGTAAAACCATGACCGA
GAAGGAGATCGTGGACTATGTGGCCAGCCAGGTTACAACCGCCAAGAAGCTGCGCGGTGGTGTTGTGTTC
GTGGACGAGGTGCCTAAAGGACTGACCGGCAAGTTGGACGCCCGCAAGATCCGCGAGATTCTCATTAAGG
CCAAGAAGGGCGGCAAGATCGCCGTGTAATAATTCTAGAGTCGGGGCGGCCGGCCGCTTCGAGCAGACAT
GATAAGATACATTGATGAGTTTGGACAAACCACAACTAGAATGCAGTGAAAAAAATGCTTTATTTGTGAA
ATTTGTGATGCTATTGCTTTATTTGTAACCATTATAAGCTGCAATAAACAAGTTAACAACAACAATTGCA
TTCATTTTATGTTTCAGGTTCAGGGGGAGGTGTGGGAGGTTTTTTAAAGCAAGTAAAACCTCTACAAATG
TGGTAAAATCGATAAGGATCCGTCGACCGATGCCCTTGAGAGCCTTCAACCCAGTCAGCTCCTTCCGGTG
GGCGCGGGGCATGACTATCGTCGCCGCACTTATGACTGTCTTCTTTATCATGCAACTCGTAGGACAGGTG
CCGGCAGCGCTCTTCCGCTTCCTCGCTCACTGACTCGCTGCGCTCGGTCGTTCGGCTGCGGCGAGCGGTA
TCAGCTCACTCAAAGGCGGTAATACGGTTATCCACAGAATCAGGGGATAACGCAGGAAAGAACATGTGAG
CAAAAGGCCAGCAAAAGGCCAGGAACCGTAAAAAGGCCGCGTTGCTGGCGTTTTTCCATAGGCTCCGCCC
CCCTGACGAGCATCACAAAAATCGACGCTCAAGTCAGAGGTGGCGAAACCCGACAGGACTATAAAGATAC
CAGGCGTTTCCCCCTGGAAGCTCCCTCGTGCGCTCTCCTGTTCCGACCCTGCCGCTTACCGGATACCTGT
CCGCCTTTCTCCCTTCGGGAAGCGTGGCGCTTTCTCATAGCTCACGCTGTAGGTATCTCAGTTCGGTGTA
GGTCGTTCGCTCCAAGCTGGGCTGTGTGCACGAACCCCCCGTTCAGCCCGACCGCTGCGCCTTATCCGGT
AACTATCGTCTTGAGTCCAACCCGGTAAGACACGACTTATCGCCACTGGCAGCAGCCACTGGTAACAGGA
TTAGCAGAGCGAGGTATGTAGGCGGTGCTACAGAGTTCTTGAAGTGGTGGCCTAACTACGGCTACACTAG
AAGAACAGTATTTGGTATCTGCGCTCTGCTGAAGCCAGTTACCTTCGGAAAAAGAGTTGGTAGCTCTTGA
TCCGGCAAACAAACCACCGCTGGTAGCGGTGGTTTTTTTGTTTGCAAGCAGCAGATTACGCGCAGAAAAA
AAGGATCTCAAGAAGATCCTTTGATCTTTTCTACGGGGTCTGACGCTCAGTGGAACGAAAACTCACGTTA
AGGGATTTTGGTCATGAGATTATCAAAAAGGATCTTCACCTAGATCCTTTTAAATTAAAAATGAAGTTTT
AAATCAATCTAAAGTATATATGAGTAAACTTGGTCTGACAGCGGCCGCAAATGCTAAACCACTGCAGTGG
TTACCAGTGCTTGATCAGTGAGGCACCGATCTCAGCGATCTGCCTATTTCGTTCGTCCATAGTGGCCTGA
CTCCCCGTCGTGTAGATCACTACGATTCGTGAGGGCTTACCATCAGGCCCCAGCGCAGCAATGATGCCGC
GAGAGCCGCGTTCACCGGCCCCCGATTTGTCAGCAATGAACCAGCCAGCAGGGAGGGCCGAGCGAAGAAG
TGGTCCTGCTACTTTGTCCGCCTCCATCCAGTCTATGAGCTGCTGTCGTGATGCTAGAGTAAGAAGTTCG
CCAGTGAGTAGTTTCCGAAGAGTTGTGGCCATTGCTACTGGCATCGTGGTATCACGCTCGTCGTTCGGTA
TGGCTTCGTTCAACTCTGGTTCCCAGCGGTCAAGCCGGGTCACATGATCACCCATATTATGAAGAAATGC
AGTCAGCTCCTTAGGGCCTCCGATCGTTGTCAGAAGTAAGTTGGCCGCGGTGTTGTCGCTCATGGTAATG
GCAGCACTACACAATTCTCTTACCGTCATGCCATCCGTAAGATGCTTTTCCGTGACCGGCGAGTACTCAA
CCAAGTCGTTTTGTGAGTAGTGTATACGGCGACCAAGCTGCTCTTGCCCGGCGTCTATACGGGACAACAC
CGCGCCACATAGCAGTACTTTGAAAGTGCTCATCATCGGGAATCGTTCTTCGGGGCGGAAAGACTCAAGG
ATCTTGCCGCTATTGAGATCCAGTTCGATATAGCCCACTCTTGCACCCAGTTGATCTTCAGCATCTTTTA
CTTTCACCAGCGTTTCGGGGTGTGCAAAAACAGGCAAGCAAAATGCCGCAAAGAAGGGAATGAGTGCGAC
ACGAAAATGTTGGATGCTCATACTCGTCCTTTTTCAATATTATTGAAGCATTTATCAGGGTTACTAGTAC
GTCTCTCAAGGATAAGTAAGTAATATTAAGGTACGGGAGGTATTGGACAGGCCGCAATAAAATATCTTTA
TTTTCATTACATCTGTGTGTTGGTTTTTTGTGTGAATCGATAGTACTAACATACGCTCTCCATCAAAACA
AAACGAAACAAAACAAACTAGCAAAATAGGCTGTCCCCAGTGCAAGTGCAGGTGCCAGAACATTTCTCTG
GCCTAACTGGCCGGTACCTGAGCTCGCTAGCC
